>Addgene plasmid #111789 | pLU-CMV-Flag-hSesn2 L373A/N376A/D385A/S387A | addgene full sequence | sequence record 213367 | Addgene NGS Result
GAAAGAATAGTAGACATAATAGCAACAGACATACAAACTAAAGAATTACAAAAACAAATTACAAAATTCA
AAATTTTATCGATAAGCTTGGGAGTTCCGCGTTACATAACTTACGGTAAATGGCCCGCCTGGCTGACCGC
CCAACGACCCCCGCCCATTGACGTCAATAATGACGTATGTTCCCATAGTAACGCCAATAGGGACTTTCCA
TTGACGTCAATGGGTGGAGTATTTACGGTAAACTGCCCACTTGGCAGTACATCAAGTGTATCATATGCCA
AGTACGCCCCCTATTGACGTCAATGACGGTAAATGGCCCGCCTGGCATTATGCCCAGTACATGACCTTAT
GGGACTTTCCTACTTGGCAGTACATCTACGTATTAGTCATCGCTATTACCATGGTGATGCGGTTTTGGCA
GTACATCAATGGGCGTGGATAGCGGTTTGACTCACGGGGATTTCCAAGTCTCCACCCCATTGACGTCAAT
GGGAGTTTGTTTTGGCACCAAAATCAACGGGACTTTCCAAAATGTCGTAACAACTCCGCCCCATTGACGC
AAATGGGCGGTAGGCGTGTACGGTGGGAGGTCTATATAAGCAGAGCTCGTTTAGTGAACCGTCAGATCGC
CTGGAGACGCCATCCACGCTGTTTTGACCTCCATAGAAGACACCGACTCTAGCCACCATGGACTACAAAG
ACGATGACGACAAGTCTAGAATGATCGTGGCGGACTCCGAGTGCCGCGCAGAGCTCAAGGACTACCTGCG
GTTCGCCCCGGGCGGCGTCGGCGACTCGGGCCCCGGAGAGGAGCAGAGGGAGAGCCGGGCTCGGCGAGGC
CCTCGAGGGCCCAGCGCCTTCATCCCCGTGGAGGAGGTCCTTCGGGAGGGGGCTGAGAGCCTCGAGCAGC
ACCTGGGGCTGGAGGCACTGATGTCCTCTGGGCGAGTAGACAACCTGGCAGTGGTGATGGGCCTGCACCC
TGACTACTTTACCAGCTTCTGGCGCCTGCACTACCTGCTGCTGCACACGGATGGTCCCTTGGCCAGCTCC
TGGCGCCACTACATTGCCATCATGGCTGCCGCCCGCCATCAGTGTTCTTACCTGGTAGGCTCCCACATGG
CCGAGTTTCTGCAGACTGGTGGTGACCCTGAGTGGCTGCTGGGCCTCCACCGGGCCCCCGAGAAGCTGCG
CAAACTCAGCGAGATCAACAAGTTGCTGGCGCATCGGCCATGGCTCATCACCAAGGAACACATCCAGGCC
TTGCTGAAGACCGGCGAGCACACTTGGTCCCTGGCCGAGCTCATTCAGGCTCTGGTCCTGCTCACCCACT
GCCACTCGCTCTCCTCCTTCGTGTTTGGCTGTGGCATCCTCCCTGAGGGGGATGCAGATGGCAGCCCTGC
CCCCCAGGCACCTACACCCCCTAGTGAACAGAGCAGCCCCCCAAGCAGGGACCCGTTGAACAACTCTGGG
GGCTTTGAGTCTGCCCGCGACGTGGAGGCGCTGATGGAGCGCATGCAGCAGCTGCAGGAGAGCCTGCTGC
GGGATGAGGGGACGTCCCAGGAGGAGATGGAGAGCCGCTTTGAGCTGGAGAAGTCAGAGAGCCTGCTGGT
GACCCCCTCAGCTGACATCCTGGAGCCCTCTCCACACCCAGACATGCTGTGCTTTGTGGAAGACCCTACT
TTCGGATATGAGGACTTCACTCGGAGAGGGGCTCAGGCACCCCCTACCTTCCGGGCCCAGGATTATACCT
GGGAAGACCATGGCTACTCGCTGATCCAGCGGCTTTACCCTGAGGGTGGGCAGCTGCTGGATGAGAAGTT
CCAGGCAGCCTATAGCGCCACCTACGCTACCATCGCCATGCACAGTGGTGTGGCCACCGCCGTGCTCCGC
AGGGCCATCTGGAACTATATCCACTGCGTCTTTGGCATCAGATATGATGACTATGATTATGGGGAGGTGA
ACCAGCTCCTGGAGCGGAACCTCAAGGTCTATATCAAGACAGTGGCCTGCTACCCAGAGAAGACCACCCG
AAGAATGTACAACCTCTTCTGGAGGCACTTCCGCCACTCAGAGAAGGTCCACGTGAACTTGCTGCTCCTG
GAGGCGCGCATGCAAGCCGCTCTGCTGTACGCCCTCCGTGCCATCACCCGCTACATGACCTGAGTCGACA
ATCAACCTCTGGATTACAAAATTTGTGAAAGATTGACTGGTATTCTTAACTATGTTGCTCCTTTTACGCT
ATGTGGATACGCTGCTTTAATGCCTTTGTATCATGCTATTGCTTCCCGTATGGCTTTCATTTTCTCCTCC
TTGTATAAATCCTGGTTGCTGTCTCTTTATGAGGAGTTGTGGCCCGTTGTCAGGCAACGTGGCGTGGTGT
GCACTGTGTTTGCTGACGCAACCCCCACTGGTTGGGGCATTGCCACCACCTGTCAGCTCCTTTCCGGGAC
TTTCGCTTTCCCCCTCCCTATTGCCACGGCGGAACTCATCGCCGCCTGCCTTGCCCGCTGCTGGACAGGG
GCTCGGCTGTTGGGCACTGACAATTCCGTGGTGTTGTCGGGGAAGCTGACGTCCTTTCCATGGCTGCTCG
CCTGTGTTGCCACCTGGATTCTGCGCGGGACGTCCTTCTGCTACGTCCCTTCGGCCCTCAATCCAGCGGA
CCTTCCTTCCCGCGGCCTGCTGCCGGCTCTGCGGCCTCTTCCGCGTCTTCGCCTTCGCCCTCAGACGAGT
CGGATCTCCCTTTGGGCCGCCTCCCCGCCTGGAATTCGAGCTCGGTACCTTTAAGACCAATGACTTACAA
GGCAGCTGTAGATCTTAGCCACTTTTTAAAAGAAAAGGGGGGACTGGAAGGGCTAATTCACTCCCAACGA
AGACAAGATCTGCTTTTTGCTTGTACTGGGTCTCTCTGGTTAGACCAGATCTGAGCCTGGGAGCTCTCTG
GCTAACTAGGGAACCCACTGCTTAAGCCTCAATAAAGCTTGCCTTGAGTGCTTCAAGTAGTGTGTGCCCG
TCTGTTGTGTGACTCTGGTAACTAGAGATCCCTCAGACCCTTTTAGTCAGTGTGGAAAATCTCTAGCAGT
AGTAGTTCATGTCATCTTATTATTCAGTATTTATAACTTGCAAAGAAATGAATATCAGAGAGTGAGAGGA
ACTTGTTTATTGCAGCTTATAATGGTTACAAATAAAGCAATAGCATCACAAATTTCACAAATAAAGCATT
TTTTTCACTGCATTCTAGTTGTGGTTTGTCCAAACTCATCAATGTATCTTATCATGTCTGGCTCTAGCTA
TCCCGCCCCTAACTCCGCCCATCCCGCCCCTAACTCCGCCCAGTTCCGCCCATTCTCCGCCCCATGGCTG
ACTAATTTTTTTTATTTATGCAGAGGCCGAGGCCGCCTCGGCCTCTGAGCTATTCCAGAAGTAGTGAGGA
GGCTTTTTTGGAGGCCTAGGCTTTTGCGGGCCCAAATTCGTAATCATGTCATAGCTGTTTCCTGTGTGAA
ATTGTTATCCGCTCACAATTCCACACAACATACGAGCCGGAAGCATAAAGTGTAAAGCCTGGGGTGCCTA
ATGAGTGAGCTAACTCACATTAATTGCGTTGCGCTCACTGCCCGCTTTCCAGTCGGGAAACCTGTCGTGC
CAGCTGCATTAATGAATCGGCCAACGCGCGGGGAGAGGCGGTTTGCGTATTGGGCGCTCTTCCGCTTCCT
CGCTCACTGACTCGCTGCGCTCGGTCGTTCGGCTGCGGCGAGCGGTATCAGCTCACTCAAAGGCGGTAAT
ACGGTTATCCACAGAATCAGGGGATAACGCAGGAAAGAACATGTGAGCAAAAGGCCAGCAAAAGGCCAGG
AACCGTAAAAAGGCCGCGTTGCTGGCGTTTTTCCATAGGCTCCGCCCCCCTGACGAGCATCACAAAAATC
GACGCTCAAGTCAGAGGTGGCGAAACCCGACAGGACTATAAAGATACCAGGCGTTTCCCCCTGGAAGCTC
CCTCGTGCGCTCTCCTGTTCCGACCCTGCCGCTTACCGGATACCTGTCCGCCTTTCTCCCTTCGGGAAGC
GTGGCGCTTTCTCATAGCTCACGCTGTAGGTATCTCAGTTCGGTGTAGGTCGTTCGCTCCAAGCTGGGCT
GTGTGCACGAACCCCCCGTTCAGCCCGACCGCTGCGCCTTATCCGGTAACTATCGTCTTGAGTCCAACCC
GGTAAGACACGACTTATCGCCACTGGCAGCAGCCACTGGTAACAGGATTAGCAGAGCGAGGTATGTAGGC
GGTGCTACAGAGTTCTTGAAGTGGTGGCCTAACTACGGCTACACTAGAAGAACAGTATTTGGTATCTGCG
CTCTGCTGAAGCCAGTTACCTTCGGAAAAAGAGTTGGTAGCTCTTGATCCGGCAAACAAACCACCGCTGG
TAGCGGTGGTTTTTTTGTTTGCAAGCAGCAGATTACGCGCAGAAAAAAAGGATCTCAAGAAGATCCTTTG
ATCTTTTCTACGGGGTCTGACGCTCAGTGGAACGAAAACTCACGTTAAGGGATTTTGGTCATGAGATTAT
CAAAAAGGATCTTCACCTAGATCCTTTTAAATTAAAAATGAAGTTTTAAATCAATCTAAAGTATATATGA
GTAAACTTGGTCTGACAGTTACCAATGCTTAATCAGTGAGGCACCTATCTCAGCGATCTGTCTATTTCGT
TCATCCATAGTTGCCTGACTCCCCGTCGTGTAGATAACTACGATACGGGAGGGCTTACCATCTGGCCCCA
GTGCTGCAATGATACCGCGAGACCCACGCTCACCGGCTCCAGATTTATCAGCAATAAACCAGCCAGCCGG
AAGGGCCGAGCGCAGAAGTGGTCCTGCAACTTTATCCGCCTCCATCCAGTCTATTAATTGTTGCCGGGAA
GCTAGAGTAAGTAGTTCGCCAGTTAATAGTTTGCGCAACGTTGTTGCCATTGCTACAGGCATCGTGGTGT
CACGCTCGTCGTTTGGTATGGCTTCATTCAGCTCCGGTTCCCAACGATCAAGGCGAGTTACATGATCCCC
CATGTTGTGCAAAAAAGCGGTTAGCTCCTTCGGTCCTCCGATCGTTGTCAGAAGTAAGTTGGCCGCAGTG
TTATCACTCATGGTTATGGCAGCACTGCATAATTCTCTTACTGTCATGCCATCCGTAAGATGCTTTTCTG
TGACTGGTGAGTACTCAACCAAGTCATTCTGAGAATAGTGTATGCGGCGACCGAGTTGCTCTTGCCCGGC
GTCAATACGGGATAATACCGCGCCACATAGCAGAACTTTAAAAGTGCTCATCATTGGAAAACGTTCTTCG
GGGCGAAAACTCTCAAGGATCTTACCGCTGTTGAGATCCAGTTCGATGTAACCCACTCGTGCACCCAACT
GATCTTCAGCATCTTTTACTTTCACCAGCGTTTCTGGGTGAGCAAAAACAGGAAGGCAAAATGCCGCAAA
AAAGGGAATAAGGGCGACACGGAAATGTTGAATACTCATACTCTTCCTTTTTCAATATTATTGAAGCATT
TATCAGGGTTATTGTCTCATGAGCGGATACATATTTGAATGTATTTAGAAAAATAAACAAATAGGGGTTC
CGCGCACATTTCCCCGAAAAGTGCCACCTGACGTCTAAGAAACCATTATTATCATGACATTAACCTATAA
AAATAGGCGTATCACGAGGCCCTTTCGTCTCGCGCGTTTCGGTGATGACGGTGAAAACCTCTGACACATG
CAGCTCCCGGAGACGGTCACAGCTTGTCTGTAAGCGGATGCCGGGAGCAGACAAGCCCGTCAGGGCGCGT
CAGCGGGTGTTGGCGGGTGTCGGGGCTGGCTTAACTATGCGGCATCAGAGCAGATTGTACTGAGAGTGCA
CCATATGCGGTGTGAAATACCGCACAGATGCGTAAGGAGAAAATACCGCATCAGGCGCCATTCGCCATTC
AGGCTGCGCAACTGTTGGGAAGGGCGATCGGTGCGGGCCTCTTCGCTATTACGCCAGCTGGCGAAAGGGG
GATGTGCTGCAAGGCGATTAAGTTGGGTAACGCCAGGGTTTTCCCAGTCACGACGTTGTAAAACGACGGC
CAGTGCCAAGCTGACGCGTGTAGTCTTATGCAATACTCTTGTAGTCTTGCAACATGGTAACGATGAGTTA
GCAACATGCCTTACAAGGAGAGAAAAAGCACCGTGCATGCCGATTGGTGGAAGTAAGGTGGTACGATCGT
GCCTTATTAGGAAGGCAACAGACGGGTCTGACATGGATTGGACGAACCACTGAATTGCCGCATTGCAGAG
ATATTGTATTTAAGTGCCTAGCTCGATACATAAACGGGTCTCTCTGGTTAGACCAGATCTGAGCCTGGGA
GCTCTCTGGCTAACTAGGGAACCCACTGCTTAAGCCTCAATAAAGCTTGCCTTGAGTGCTTCAAGTAGTG
TGTGCCCGTCTGTTGTGTGACTCTGGTAACTAGAGATCCCTCAGACCCTTTTAGTCAGTGTGGAAAATCT
CTAGCAGTGGCGCCCGAACAGGGACTTGAAAGCGAAAGGGAAACCAGAGGAGCTCTCTCGACGCAGGACT
CGGCTTGCTGAAGCGCGCACGGCAAGAGGCGAGGGGCGGCGACTGGTGAGTACGCCAAAAATTTTGACTA
GCGGAGGCTAGAAGGAGAGAGATGGGTGCGAGAGCGTCAGTATTAAGCGGGGGAGAATTAGATCGCGATG
GGAAAAAATTCGGTTAAGGCCAGGGGGAAAGAAAAAATATAAATTAAAACATATAGTATGGGCAAGCAGG
GAGCTAGAACGATTCGCAGTTAATCCTGGCCTGTTAGAAACATCAGAAGGCTGTAGACAAATACTGGGAC
AGCTACAACCATCCCTTCAGACAGGATCAGAAGAACTTAGATCATTATATAATACAGTAGCAACCCTCTA
TTGTGTGCATCAAAGGATAGAGATAAAAGACACCAAGGAAGCTTTAGACAAGATAGAGGAAGAGCAAAAC
AAAAGTAAGACCACCGCACAGCAAGCGGCCGCTGATCTTCAGACCTGGAGGAGGAGATATGAGGGACAAT
TGGAGAAGTGAATTATATAAATATAAAGTAGTAAAAATTGAACCATTAGGAGTAGCACCCACCAAGGCAA
AGAGAAGAGTGGTGCAGAGAGAAAAAAGAGCAGTGGGAATAGGAGCTTTGTTCCTTGGGTTCTTGGGAGC
AGCAGGAAGCACTATGGGCGCAGCGTCAATGACGCTGACGGTACAGGCCAGACAATTATTGTCTGGTATA
GTGCAGCAGCAGAACAATTTGCTGAGGGCTATTGAGGCGCAACAGCATCTGTTGCAACTCACAGTCTGGG
GCATCAAGCAGCTCCAGGCAAGAATCCTGGCTGTGGAAAGATACCTAAAGGATCAACAGCTCCTGGGGAT
TTGGGGTTGCTCTGGAAAACTCATTTGCACCACTGCTGTGCCTTGGAATGCTAGTTGGAGTAATAAATCT
CTGGAACAGATTTGGAATCACACGACCTGGATGGAGTGGGACAGAGAAATTAACAATTACACAAGCTTAA
TACACTCCTTAATTGAAGAATCGCAAAACCAGCAAGAAAAGAATGAACAAGAATTATTGGAATTAGATAA
ATGGGCAAGTTTGTGGAATTGGTTTAACATAACAAATTGGCTGTGGTATATAAAATTATTCATAATGATA
GTAGGAGGCTTGGTAGGTTTAAGAATAGTTTTTGCTGTACTTTCTATAGTGAATAGAGTTAGGCAGGGAT
ATTCACCATTATCGTTTCAGACCCACCTCCCAACCCCGAGGGGACCCGACAGGCCCGAAGGAATAGAAGA
AGAAGGTGGAGAGAGAGACAGAGACAGATCCATTCGATTAGTGAACGGATCTCGACGGTATCGGTTAACT
TTTAAAAGAAAAGGGGGGATTGGGGGGTACAGTGCAGGG
Features (pLannotate 1.2.2; 26 found; start..end, strand, type, name):
    100..403     +  enhancer       CMV enhancer: human cytomegalovirus immediate early enhancer
    404..607     +  promoter       CMV promoter: human cytomegalovirus (CMV) immediate early promoter
    690..710     +  CDS            3xFLAG (fragment): three tandem FLAG® epitope tags
    721..2160    +  CDS            SESN2: SESN2_HUMAN - Also known as Hi95 From Homo sapiens (Human).
   2170..2758    +  misc_feature   WPRE: woodchuck hepatitis virus posttranscriptional regulatory element
   2775..2843    +  CDS            nef (fragment): NEF_HV1Z2 - Experimental evidence at protein level: Swiss-Prot protein existence level 1. Extracellular Nef protein targets CD4(+) T-lymphocytes for apoptosis by interacting with CXCR4 surface receptors. From Human immunodeficiency virus type 1 group M subtype D (isolate Z2/CDC-Z34) (HIV-1).
   2845..3078    +  LTR            3' LTR (ΔU3): self-inactivating 3' long terminal repeat (LTR) from HIV-1
   3150..3271    +  polyA_signal   SV40 poly(A) signal: SV40 polyadenylation signal
   3311..3446    +  rep_origin     SV40 ori: SV40 origin of replication
   3502..3518    -  protein_bind   lac operator: The lac repressor binds to the lac operator to inhibit transcription in E. coli. This inhibition can be relieved by adding lactose or isopropyl-β-D-thiogalactopyranoside (IPTG). lac repressor encoded by lacI
   3526..3556    -  promoter       lac promoter: promoter for the E. coli lac operon
   3571..3592    -  protein_bind   CAP binding site: CAP binding activates transcription in the presence of cAMP. E. coli catabolite activator protein
   3605..3697    -  CDS            lacI (fragment): lac repressor; lacI; The lac repressor binds to the lac operator to inhibit transcription in E. coli. This inhibition can be relieved by adding lactose or isopropyl-β-D-thiogalactopyranoside (IPTG).
   3880..4468    -  rep_origin     ori: high-copy-number ColE1/pMB1/pBR322/pUC origin of replication
   4639..5499    -  CDS            AmpR: β-lactamase; bla; confers resistance to ampicillin, carbenicillin, and related antibiotics
   5500..5604    -  promoter       AmpR promoter: bla
   5699..5734    +  CDS            rop (fragment): Rop protein, which maintains plasmids at low copy number; rop
   5836..5935    +  misc_feature   bom (fragment): basis of mobility region from pBR322
   5941..6095    -  CDS            lacZα (fragment): LacZα fragment of β-galactosidase; lacZ fragment
   6109..6335    +  promoter       RSV promoter: Rous sarcoma virus enhancer/promoter
   6336..6516    +  LTR            5' LTR (truncated): truncated 5' long terminal repeat (LTR) from HIV-1
   6563..6688    +  misc_feature   HIV-1 Ψ: packaging signal of human immunodeficiency virus type 1
   6672..7035    +  CDS            HIV-1 gag (fragment): gag protein from human immunodeficiency virus 1; gag
   7181..7414    +  misc_feature   RRE: The Rev response element (RRE) of HIV-1 allows for Rev-dependent mRNA export from the nucleus to the cytoplasm.
   7791..7891    +  CDS            Rev (fragment): human immunodeficiency virus 1 (HIV-1) Rev protein; rev; enhances nuclear export of unspliced and incompletely spliced viral mRNAs
   7910..77      +  misc_feature   cPPT/CTS (across the origin): central polypurine tract and central termination sequence of HIV-1
