[The description below was written by a language model from this plasmid's Addgene catalogue record and pLannotate feature annotations shown in this document.]
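Description:
pLU-CMV-Flag-hSesn2 L373A/N376A/D385A/S387A is a third-generation, self-inactivating lentiviral transfer plasmid of about 7.9 kb built on the pLU-CMV backbone. It can be used either for direct transient expression in mammalian cells or for producing lentiviral particles. In bacteria it is maintained through a high-copy ColE1/pUC-type origin and selected with ampicillin via the β-lactamase gene. The annotation also picks up small remnants of lac, rop, bom and lacZα sequences, which are leftovers of the cloning vector rather than functional parts. No mammalian selection marker or fluorescent reporter appears in the feature table.

The viral genome is transcribed from a chimeric RSV promoter fused to a truncated HIV-1 5' LTR, which makes packaging Tat-independent. This is followed by the Ψ packaging signal with a partial gag sequence, the Rev response element for Rev-dependent nuclear export, and the cPPT/CTS, which improves nuclear import of the reverse-transcribed genome. The internal cassette uses the CMV immediate-early enhancer and promoter to drive human Sestrin2 (SESN2) carrying an N-terminal Flag epitope (annotated as a fragment of 3xFLAG, consistent with a single tag). A WPRE downstream enhances transcript stability and expression, and the cassette ends with the ΔU3 3' LTR, which inactivates LTR promoter activity after integration. An SV40 polyadenylation signal and SV40 origin lie beyond the LTR.

The insert bears four alanine substitutions, L373A, N376A, D385A and S387A. The record does not state their specific effect, but the associated study dissects separate Sestrin2 domains controlling reactive oxygen species and mTOR signalling. The construct therefore serves as a mutant for structure–function comparison with the wild-type protein.
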