Addgene plasmid #111789: pLU-CMV-Flag-hSesn2 L373A/N376A/D385A/S387A
Purpose: Mammalian expression or 3rd generation lentivirus generation of hSesn2
Depositing lab: Jun Hee Lee. Depositing organization: University of Michigan. Publication: Janus-faced Sestrin2 controls ROS and mTOR signalling through two separate functional domains. Kim H, An S, Ro SH, Teixeira F, Park GJ, Kim C, Cho CS, Kim JS, Jakob U, Lee JH, Cho US. Nat Commun. 2015 Nov 27;6:10025. doi: 10.1038/ncomms10025. PubMed 26612684.
Backbone
  Vector backbone: pLU-CMV
  Vector type: Mammalian Expression, Lentiviral
Growth in bacteria
  Bacterial resistance: Ampicillin, 100 μg/mL
  Growth temperature: 37°C
  Growth strain: NEB Stable
  Copy number: Unknown
Gene/Insert
  Gene/Insert name: hSesn2
  Species: H. sapiens (human)
  Mutation: L373A/N376A/D385A/S387A
  Entrez Gene: SESN2 (a.k.a. HI95, SES2, SEST2)
  Tag / fusion protein: Flag (N terminal on insert)
  Cloning method: Restriction Enzyme; 5′ cloning site unknown (unknown if destroyed); 3′ cloning site unknown (unknown if destroyed)
  Sequencing primers: 5′ CMV-F
Terms and licenses: Academic/Nonprofit Terms; Industry Terms: Not Available to Industry
How to cite: pLU-CMV-Flag-hSesn2 L373A/N376A/D385A/S387A was a gift from Jun Hee Lee (Addgene plasmid # 111789 ; http://n2t.net/addgene:111789 ; RRID:Addgene_111789)
