>Addgene plasmid #111789 | pLU-CMV-Flag-hSesn2 L373A/N376A/D385A/S387A | depositor partial sequence | sequence record 210010 | CMV
NTGGNANNTAGCAGACTGTTTAGTGAACCGTCAGATCGCCTGGAGACGCCATCCACGCTGTTTTGACCTC
CATAGAAGACACCGACTCTAGCCACCATGGACTACAAAGACGATGACGACAAGTCTAGAATGATCGTGGC
GGACTCCGAGTGCCGCGCAGAGCTCAAGGACTACCTGCGGTTCGCCCCGGGCGGCGTCGGCGACTCGGGC
CCCGGAGAGGAGCAGAGGGAGAGCCGGGCTCGGCGAGGCCCTCGAGGGCCCAGCGCCTTCATCCCCGTGG
AGGAGGTCCTTCGGGAGGGGGCTGAGAGCCTCGAGCAGCACCTGGGGCTGGAGGCACTGATGTCCTCTGG
GCGAGTAGACAACCTGGCAGTGGTGATGGGCCTGCACCCTGACTACTTTACCAGCTTCTGGCGCCTGCAC
TACCTGCTGCTGCACACGGATGGTCCCTTGGCCAGCTCCTGGCGCCACTACATTGCCATCATGGCTGCCG
CCCGCCATCAGTGTTCTTACCTGGTAGGCTCCCACATGGCCGAGTTTCTGCAGACTGGTGGTGACCCTGA
GTGGCTGCTGGGCCTCCACCGGGCCCCCGAGAAGCTGCGCAAACTCAGCGAGATCAACAAGTTGCTGGCG
CATCGGCCATGGCTCATCACCAAGGAACACATCCAGGCCTTGCTGAAGACCGGCGAGCACACTTGGTCCC
TGGCCGAGCTCATTCAGGCTCTGGTCCTGCTCACCCACTGCCACTCGCTCTCCTCCTTCGTGTTTGGCTG
TGGCATCCTCCCTGAGGGGGATGCAGATGGCAGCCCTGCCCCCCAGGCACCTACACCCCCTAGTGAACAG
AGCAGCCCCCCAAGCAGGGACCCGTTGAACAACTCTGGGGGCTTTGANTCTGCCCGCGACGTGGAAGCGC
TGATGGANCGCATGCAGCAGC
