>Addgene plasmid #111789 | pLU-CMV-Flag-hSesn2 L373A/N376A/D385A/S387A | depositor partial sequence | sequence record 210011 | 3' hSesn2
NGNAGGCGTAAGCAGAGCGGCTTGCATGCGCGCCTCCAGGAGCAGCAAGTTCACGTGGACCTTCTCTGAG
TGGCGGAAGTGCCTCCAGAAGAGGTTGTACATTCTTCGGGTGGTCTTCTCTGGGTAGCAGGCCACTGTCT
TGATATAGACCTTGAGGTTCCGCTCCAGGAGCTGGTTCACCTCCCCATAATCATAGTCATCATATCTGAT
GCCAAAGACGCAGTGGATATAGTTCCAGATGGCCCTGCGGAGCACGGCGGTGGCCACACCACTGTGCATG
GCGATGGTAGCGTAGGTGGCGCTATAGGCTGCCTGGAACTTCTCATCCAGCAGCTGCCCACCCTCAGGGT
AAAGCCGCTGGATCAGCGAGTAGCCATGGTCTTCCCAGGTATAATCCTGGGCCCGGAAGGTAGGGGGTGC
CTGAGCCCCTCTCCGAGTGAAGTCCTCATATCCGAAAGTAGGGTCTTCCACAAAGCACAGCATGTCTGGG
TGTGGAGAGGGCTCCAGGATGTCAGCTGAGGGGGTCACCAGCAGGCTCTCTGACTTCTCCAGCTCAAAGC
GGCTCTCCATCTCCTCCTGGGACGTCCCCTCATCCCGCAGCAGGCTCTCCTGCAGCTGCTGCATGCGCTC
CATCAGCGCCTCCACGTCGCGGGCAGACTCAAAGCCCCCAGAGTTGTTCAACGGGTCCCTGCTTGGGGGG
CTGCTCTGTTCACTAGGGGGTGTAGGTGCCTGGGGGGCAGGGCTGCCATCTGCATCCCCCTCAGGGAGGA
TGCCACAGCCAAACACGAAGGAGGAGAGCGAGTGGCANTGGGTGAGCAGGACCAGAGCCTGAATGAGCTC
GGCCAGGGACCAAGTGTGCTCGCCGGTCTTCAGCAAGGCCTGGATGTGTTCCTTGGTGATGANCCATGGC
CGATGCGCCANCAACTTGTTG
